>Addgene plasmid #42104 | pLuc-CDS-m640-1 | depositor full sequence | sequence record 56838 | pLuc-CDS-m640-1 sequence 6940 bps
AGATCTGCGCAGCACCATGGCCTGAAATAACCTCTGAAAGAGGAACTTGGTTAGGTACCTTCTGAGGCGG
AAAGAACCAGCTGTGGAATGTGTGTCAGTTAGGGTGTGGAAAGTCCCCAGGCTCCCCAGCAGGCAGAAGT
ATGCAAAGCATGCATCTCAATTAGTCAGCAACCAGGTGTGGAAAGTCCCCAGGCTCCCCAGCAGGCAGAA
GTATGCAAAGCATGCATCTCAATTAGTCAGCAACCATAGTCCCGCCCCTAACTCCGCCCATCCCGCCCCT
AACTCCGCCCAGTTCCGCCCATTCTCCGCCCCATGGCTGACTAATTTTTTTTATTTATGCAGAGGCCGAG
GCCGCCTCGGCCTCTGAGCTATTCCAGAAGTAGTGAGGAGGCTTTTTTGGAGGCCTAGGCTTTTGCAAAA
AGCTTGATTCTTCTGACACAACAGTCTCGAACTTAAGCTGCAGAAGTTGGTCGTGAGGCACTGGGCAGGT
AAGTATCAAGGTTACAAGACAGGTTTAAGGAGACCAATAGAAACTGGGCTTGTCGAGACAGAGAAGACTC
TTGCGTTTCTGATAGGCACCTATTGGTCTTACTGACATCCACTTTGCCTTTCTCTCCACAGGTGTCCACT
CCCAGTTCAATTACAGCTCTTAAGGCTAGAGTACTTAATACGACTCACTATAGGCTAGCCACCATGGCTT
CCAAGGTGTACGACCCCGAGCAACGCAAACGCATGATCACTGGGCCTCAGTGGTGGGCTCGCTGCAAGCA
AATGAACGTGCTGGACTCCTTCATCAACTACTATGATTCCGAGAAGCACGCCGAGAACGCCGTGATTTTT
CTGCATGGTAACGCTGCCTCCAGCTACCTGTGGAGGCACGTCGTGCCTCACATCGAGCCCGTGGCTAGAT
GCATCATCCCTGATCTGATCGGAATGGGTAAGTCCGGCAAGAGCGGGAATGGCTCATATCGCCTCCTGGA
TCACTACAAGTACCTCACCGCTTGGTTCGAGCTGCTGAACCTTCCAAAGAAAATCATCTTTGTGGGCCAC
GACTGGGGGGCTTGTCTGGCCTTTCACTACTCCTACGAGCACCAAGACAAGATCAAGGCCATCGTCCATG
CTGAGAGTGTCGTGGACGTGATCGAGTCCTGGGACGAGTGGCCTGACATCGAGGAGGATATCGCCCTGAT
CAAGAGCGAAGAGGGCGAGAAAATGGTGCTTGAGAATAACTTCTTCGTCGAGACCATGCTCCCAAGCAAG
ATCATGCGGAAACTGGAGCCTGAGGAGTTCGCTGCCTACCTGGAGCCATTCAAGGAGAAGGGCGAGGTTA
GACGGCCTACCCTCTCCTGGCCTCGCGAGATCCCTCTCGTTAAGGGAGGCAAGCCCGACGTCGTCCAGAT
TGTCCGCAACTACAACGCCTACCTTCGGGCCAGCGACGATCTGCCTAAGATGTTCATCGAGTCCGACCCT
GGGTTCTTTTCCAACGCTATTGTCGAGGGAGCTAAGAAGTTCCCTAACACCGAGTTCGTGAAGGTGAAGG
GCCTCCACTTCAGCCAGGAGGACGCTCCAGATGAAATGGGTAAGTACATCAAGAGCTTCGTGGAGCGCGT
GCTGAAGAACGAGCAGTCTAGGCGATCGCTCGAGCCCGGGAATTCGGTCGACATGAAGCAGCCGATCATG
GCGGATGGCCCCAGGTGTAAGCGCAGAAAGCAGGCGAACCCGCGGCGCAATAACGTTACAAATTATAATA
CTGTGGTAGAAACAAATTCAGATTCAGATGATGAAGACAAACTGCATATTGTGGAAGAAGAAAGTGTTAC
AGATGCAGCTGACTGTGAAGGTGTACCAGAGGATGACCTGCCAACAGACCAGACAGTGTTACCAGGGAGG
AGCAGTGAAAGAGAAGGGAATGCTAAGAACTGCTGGGAGGATGACAGAAAGGAAGGGCAAGAAATCCTGG
GGCCTGAAGCTCAGGCAGATGAAGCAGGATGTACAGTAAAAGATGATGAATGCGAGTCAGATGCAGAAAA
TGAGCAAAACCATGATCCTAATGTTGAAGAGTTTCTACAACAACAAGACACTGCTGTCATTTTTCCTGAG
GCACCTGAAGAGGACCAGAGGCAGGGCACACCAGAAGCCAGTGGTCATGATGAAAATGGAACACCAGATG
CATTTTCACAATTACTCACCTGTCCATATTGTGATAGAGGCTATAAACGCTTTACCTCTCTGAAAGAACA
CATTAAATATCGTCATGAAAAGAATGAAGATAACTTTAGTTGCTCCCTGTGCAGTTACACCTTTGCATAC
AGAACCCAACTTGAACGTCACATGACATCACATAAATCAGGAAGAGATCAAAGACATGTGACGCAGTCTG
GGTGTAATCGTAAATTCAAATGCACTGAGTGTGGAAAAGCTTTCAAATACAAACATCACCTTAAAGAACA
TCTGAGAATTCACAGTGGAGAGAAGCCATATGAATGCCCAAACTGCAAGAAACGCTTTTCCCATTCTGGC
TCCTATAGCTCACACATAAGCAGTAAGAAATGTATCAGCTTGATACCTGTGAATGGGCGACCAAGAACAG
GACTCAAGACATCTCAGTGTTCTTCACCGTCTCTTTCAGCATCACCAGGCAGTCCCACACGACCACAGAT
ACGGCAAAAGATAGAGAATAAACCCCTTCAAGAACAACTTTCTGTTAACCAAATTAAAACTGAACCTGTG
GATTATGAATTCAAACCCATAGTGGTTGCTTCAGGAATCAACTGTTCAACCCCTTTACAAAATGGGGTTT
TCACTGGTGGTGGCCCATTACAGGCAACCAGTTCTCCTCAGGGCATGGTGCAAGCTGTTGTTCTGCCAAC
AGTTGGTTTGGTGTCTCCCATAAGTATCAATTTAAGTGATATTCAGAATGTACTTAAAGTGGCGGTAGAT
GGTAATGTAATAAGGCAAGTGTTGGAGAATAATCAAGCCAATCTTGCATCCAAAGAACAAGAAACAATCA
ATGCTTCACCCATACAACAAGGTGGCCATTCTGTTATTTCAGCCATCAGTCTTCCTTTGGTTGATCAAGA
TGGAACAACCAAAATTATCATCAACTACAGTCTTGAGCAGCCTAGCCAACTTCAAGTTGTTCCTCAAAAT
TTAAAAAAAGAAAATCCAGTCGCTACAAACAGTTGTAAAAGTGAAAAGTTACCAGAAGATCTTACTGTTA
AGTCTGAGAAGGACAAAAGCTTTGAAGGGGGGGTGAATGATAGCACTTGTCTTCTGTGTGATGATTGTCC
AGGAGATATTAATGCACTTCCAGAATTAAAGCACTATGACCTAAAGCAGCCTACTCAGCCTCCTCCACTC
CCTGCAGCAGAAGCTGAGAAGCCTGAGTCCTCTGTTTCATCAGCTACTGGAGATGGCAATTTGTCTCCTA
GTCAGCCACCTTTAAAGAACCTCTTGTCTCTCCTAAAAGCATATTATGCTTTGAATGCACAACCAAGTGC
AGAAGAGCTCTCAAAAATTGCTGATTCAGTAAACCTACCACTGGATGTAGTAAAAAAGTGGTTTGAAAAG
ATGCAAGCTGGACAGATTTCAGTGCAGTCTTCTGAACCATCTTCTCCTGAACCAGGCAAAGTAAATATCC
CTGCCAAGAACAATGATCAGCCTCAATCTGCAAATGCAAATGAACCCCAGGACAGCACAGTAAATCTACA
AAGTCCTTTGAAGATGACTAACTCCCCAGTTTTACCAGTGGGATCAACCACCAATGGTTCCAGAAGTAGT
ACACCATCCCCATCACCTCTAAACCTTTCCTCATCCAGAAATACACAGGGTTACTTGTACACAGCTGAGG
GTGCACAAGAAGAGCCACAAGTAGAACCTCTTGATCTTTCACTACCAAAGCAACAGGGAGAATTATTAGA
AAGGTCAACTATCACTAGTGTTTACCAGAACAGTGTTTATTCTGTCCAGGAAGAACCCTTGAACTTGTCT
TGCGCAAAAAAGGAGCCACAAAAGGACAGTTGTGTTACAGACTCAGAACCAGTTGTAAATGTAATCCCAC
CAAGTGCCAACCCCATAAATATCGCTATACCTACAGTCACTGCCCAGTTACCCACAATCGTGGCCATTGC
TGACCAGAACAGTGTTCCATGCTTAAGAGCGCTAGCTGCCAATAAGCAAACGATTCTGATTCCCCAGGTG
GCATACACCTACTCAACTACGGTCAGCCCTGCAGTCCAAGAACCACCCTTGAAAGTGATCCAGCCAAATG
GAAATCAGGATGAAAGACAAGATACTAGCTCAGAAGGAGTATCAAATGTAGAGGATCAGAATGACTCTGA
TTCTACACCGCCCAAAAAGAAAATGCGGAAGACAGAAAATGGAATGTATGCTTGTGATTTGTGTGACAAG
ATATTCCAAAAGAGTAGTTCATTATTGAGACATAAATATGAACACACAGGTAAAAGACCTCATGAGTGTG
GAATCTGTAAAAAGGCATTTAAACACAAACATCATTTGATTGAACACATGCGATTACATTCTGGAGAAAA
GCCCTATCAATGTGACAAATGTGGAAAGCGCTTCTCACACTCTGGGTCTTATTCTCAACACATGAATCAT
CGCTACTCCTACTGTAAGAGAGAAGCGGAAGAACGTGACAGCACAGAGCAGGAAGAGGCAGGGCCTGAAA
TCCTCTCGAATGAGCACGTGGGTGCCAGGGCGTCTCCCTCACAGGGCGACTCGGACGAGAGAGAGAGTTT
GACAAGGGAAGAGGATGAAGACAGTGAAAAAGAGGAAGAGGAGGAGGATAAAGAGATGGAAGAATTGCAG
GAAGAAAAAGAATGTGAAAAACCACAAGGGGATGAGGAAGAGGAGGAGGAGGAGGAAGAAGTGGAAGAAG
AAGAGGTAGAAGAGGCAGAGAATGAGGGAGAAGAAGCAAAAACTGAAGGTCTGATGAAGGATGACAGGGC
TGAAAGTCAAGCAAGCAGCTTAGGACAAAAAGTAGGCGAGAGTAGTGAGCAAGTGTCTGAAGAAAAGACA
AATGAAGCCTAAGCGGCCGCTGGCCGCAATAAAATATCTTTATTTTCATTACATCTGTGTGTTGGTTTTT
TGTGTGAGGATCCAGGTGGCACTTTTCGGGGAAATGTGCGCGGAACCCCTATTTGTTTATTTTTCTAAAT
ACATTCAAATATGTATCCGCTCATGAGACAATAACCCTGATAAATGCTTCAATAATATTGAAAAAGGAAG
AGTATGAGTATTCAACATTTCCGTGTCGCCCTTATTCCCTTTTTTGCGGCATTTTGCCTTCCTGTTTTTG
CTCACCCAGAAACGCTGGTGAAAGTAAAAGATGCTGAAGATCAGTTGGGTGCACGAGTGGGTTACATCGA
ACTGGATCTCAACAGCGGTAAGATCCTTGAGAGTTTTCGCCCCGAAGAACGTTTTCCAATGATGAGCACT
TTTAAAGTTCTGCTATGTGGCGCGGTATTATCCCGTATTGACGCCGGGCAAGAGCAACTCGGTCGCCGCA
TACACTATTCTCAGAATGACTTGGTTGAGTACTCACCAGTCACAGAAAAGCATCTTACGGATGGCATGAC
AGTAAGAGAATTATGCAGTGCTGCCATAACCATGAGTGATAACACTGCGGCCAACTTACTTCTGACAACG
ATCGGAGGACCGAAGGAGCTAACCGCTTTTTTGCACAACATGGGGGATCATGTAACTCGCCTTGATCGTT
GGGAACCGGAGCTGAATGAAGCCATACCAAACGACGAGCGTGACACCACGATGCCTGTAGCAATGGCAAC
AACGTTGCGCAAACTATTAACTGGCGAACTACTTACTCTAGCTTCCCGGCAACAATTAATAGACTGGATG
GAGGCGGATAAAGTTGCAGGACCACTTCTGCGCTCGGCCCTTCCGGCTGGCTGGTTTATTGCTGATAAAT
CTGGAGCCGGTGAGCGTGGGTCTCGCGGTATCATTGCAGCACTGGGGCCAGATGGTAAGCCCTCCCGTAT
CGTAGTTATCTACACGACGGGGAGTCAGGCAACTATGGATGAACGAAATAGACAGATCGCTGAGATAGGT
GCCTCACTGATTAAGCATTGGTAACTGTCAGACCAAGTTTACTCATATATACTTTAGATTGATTTAAAAC
TTCATTTTTAATTTAAAAGGATCTAGGTGAAGATCCTTTTTGATAATCTCATGACCAAAATCCCTTAACG
TGAGTTTTCGTTCCACTGAGCGTCAGACCCCGTAGAAAAGATCAAAGGATCTTCTTGAGATCCTTTTTTT
CTGCGCGTAATCTGCTGCTTGCAAACAAAAAAACCACCGCTACCAGCGGTGGTTTGTTTGCCGGATCAAG
AGCTACCAACTCTTTTTCCGAAGGTAACTGGCTTCAGCAGAGCGCAGATACCAAATACTGTTCTTCTAGT
GTAGCCGTAGTTAGGCCACCACTTCAAGAACTCTGTAGCACCGCCTACATACCTCGCTCTGCTAATCCTG
TTACCAGTGGCTGCTGCCAGTGGCGATAAGTCGTGTCTTACCGGGTTGGACTCAAGACGATAGTTACCGG
ATAAGGCGCAGCGGTCGGGCTGAACGGGGGGTTCGTGCACACAGCCCAGCTTGGAGCGAACGACCTACAC
CGAACTGAGATACCTACAGCGTGAGCTATGAGAAAGCGCCACGCTTCCCGAAGGGAGAAAGGCGGACAGG
TATCCGGTAAGCGGCAGGGTCGGAACAGGAGAGCGCACGAGGGAGCTTCCAGGGGGAAACGCCTGGTATC
TTTATAGTCCTGTCGGGTTTCGCCACCTCTGACTTGAGCGTCGATTTTTGTGATGCTCGTCAGGGGGGCG
GAGCCTATGGAAAAACGCCAGCAACGCGGCCTTTTTACGGTTCCTGGCCTTTTGCTGGCCTTTTGCTCAC
ATGGCTCGAC
Features (pLannotate 1.2.2; 9 found; start..end, strand, type, name):
     62..419     +  promoter       SV40 promoter: SV40 enhancer and early promoter
    489..621     +  intron         chimeric intron: chimera between introns from human β-globin and immunoglobulin heavy chain genes
    666..684     +  promoter       T7 promoter: promoter for bacteriophage T7 RNA polymerase
    694..1627    +  CDS            hRluc (fragment): Renilla luciferase human codon-optimized
   1678..5049    +  CDS            ZEB1: ZEB1_HUMAN - Also known as AREB6, TCF8. Experimental evidence at protein level: Swiss-Prot protein existence level 1. Acts as a transcriptional repressor. Inhibits interleukin-2 (IL-2) gene expression. Enhances or represses the promoter activity of the ATP1A1 gene depending on the quantity of cDNA and on the cell type. Represses E-cadherin promoter and induces an epithelial-mesenchymal transition (EMT) by recruiting SMARCA4/BRG1. Represses BCL6 transcription in the presence of the corepressor CTBP1. Positively regulates neuronal differentiation. Represses RCOR1 transcription activation during
   5068..5116    +  polyA_signal   poly(A) signal: synthetic polyadenylation signal
   5149..5253    +  promoter       AmpR promoter: bla
   5254..6114    +  CDS            AmpR: β-lactamase; bla; confers resistance to ampicillin, carbenicillin, and related antibiotics
   6285..6873    +  rep_origin     ori: high-copy-number ColE1/pMB1/pBR322/pUC origin of replication
