[The description below was written by a language model from this plasmid's Addgene catalogue record and pLannotate feature annotations shown in this document.]
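Description:
pLuc-CDS-m640-1 is a mammalian luciferase reporter plasmid built on the psiCHECK-1 backbone (Promega), with a total size of 6,940 bp. It is propagated in E. coli as a high-copy plasmid through a ColE1/pUC-type origin and is selected with ampicillin via the β-lactamase gene under its own bla promoter. No mammalian selection marker is annotated, which is consistent with transient transfection use.

The expression unit is driven by the SV40 enhancer/early promoter, followed by a chimeric β-globin/immunoglobulin intron that promotes efficient processing of the transcript. A T7 promoter sits just upstream of the reading frame and could support in vitro transcription. The backbone was modified so that the humanized Renilla luciferase (hRluc) lacks its stop codon and carries an added SalI site. This explains why the annotation lists hRluc as a fragment. The human ZEB1 coding sequence was inserted between SalI and NotI downstream of the luciferase, placing Renilla luciferase at the N terminus of ZEB1, and a synthetic poly(A) signal terminates the unit.

The ZEB1 sequence carries silent mutations in the site complementary to the seed region of the dsEcad640 antisense strand (site 640a-1), so the encoded protein is unchanged while that small-RNA match is disrupted. Because luciferase output reports on the fused ZEB1 coding-region transcript, the construct appears designed as a mutant control for testing whether this small RNA silences ZEB1 through seed-dependent targeting of its coding sequence. That fits the associated study linking E-cadherin activation to small RNA-mediated suppression of the ZEB1 repressor.
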