Addgene plasmid #42104: pLuc-CDS-m640-1
Depositing lab: Kumiko Ui-Tei. Depositing organization: The University of Tokyo. Publication: E-cadherin is transcriptionally activated via suppression of ZEB1 transcriptional repressor by small RNA-mediated gene silencing. Mazda M, Nishi K, Naito Y, Ui-Tei K. PLoS One. 2011;6(12):e28688. doi: 10.1371/journal.pone.0028688. Epub 2011 Dec 21. PubMed 22205962.
Backbone
  Vector backbone: psiCHECK-1
  Backbone manufacturer: Promega
  Backbone size w/o insert (bp): 3565
  Total vector size (bp): 6940
  Modifications to backbone: The stop codon of Renilla luciferase was removed, and a SalI restriction site was added by PCR.
  Vector type: Mammalian Expression, Luciferase
Growth in bacteria
  Bacterial resistance: Ampicillin, 100 μg/mL
  Growth temperature: 37°C
  Growth strain: DH5alpha
  Copy number: High Copy
Gene/Insert
  Gene/Insert name: ZEB1
  Species: H. sapiens (human)
  Mutation: Silent mutations were introduced in the seed-complementary site of dsEcad640 antisense strand (640a-1).
  GenBank ID: NM_030751.4
  Entrez Gene: ZEB1 (a.k.a. AREB6, BZP, DELTAEF1, FECD6, NIL2A, PPCD3, TCF8, ZFHEP, ZFHX1A)
  Promoter: SV40
  Tag / fusion protein: Renilla luciferase (N terminal on backbone)
  Cloning method: Restriction Enzyme; 5′ cloning site SalI (not destroyed); 3′ cloning site NotI (not destroyed)
  Sequencing primers: 5′ CGCAACTACAACGCCTACCT
Terms and licenses: Academic/Nonprofit Terms; Industry Terms: Not Available to Industry
How to cite: pLuc-CDS-m640-1 was a gift from Kumiko Ui-Tei (Addgene plasmid # 42104 ; http://n2t.net/addgene:42104 ; RRID:Addgene_42104)
