>Addgene plasmid #42104 | pLuc-CDS-m640-1 | addgene partial sequence | sequence record 59648 | RenLuc3F 5'-GTACATCAAGAGCTTCGTGG-3'
CAGTCTAGGCGATCGCTCGAGCCCGGGAATTCGGTCGACATGAAGCAGCCGATCATGGCGGATGGCCCCA
GGTGTAAGCGCAGAAAGCAGGCGAACCCGCGGCGCAATAACGTTACAAATTATAATACTGTGGTAGAAAC
AAATTCAGATTCAGATGATGAAGACAAACTGCATATTGTGGAAGAAGAAAGTGTTACAGATGCAGCTGAC
TGTGAAGGTGTACCAGAGGATGACCTGCCAACAGACCAGACAGTGTTACCAGGGAGGAGCAGTGAAAGAG
AAGGGAATGCTAAGAACTGCTGGGAGGATGACAGAAAGGAAGGGCAAGAAATCCTGGGGCCTGAAGCTCA
GGCAGATGAAGCAGGATGTACAGTAAAAGATGATGAATGCGAGTCAGATGCAGAAAATGAGCAAAACCAT
GATCCTAATGTTGAAGAGTTTCTACAACAACAAGACACTGCTGTCATTTTTCCTGAGGCACCTGAAGAGG
ACCAGAGGCAGGGCACACCAGAAGCCAGTGGTCATGATGAAAATGGAACACCAGATGCATTTTCACAATT
ACTCACCTGTCCATATTGTGATAGAGGCTATAAACGCTTTACCTCTCTGAAAGAACACATTAAATATCGT
CATGAAAAGAATGAAGATAACTTTAGTTGCTCCCTGTGCAGTTACACCTTTGCATACAGAACCCAACTTG
AACGTCACATGACATCACATAAATCAGGAAGAGATCAAAGACATGTGACGCAGTCTGGGTGTAATCGTAA
ATTCAAATGCACTGAGTGTGGAAAAGCTTTCAAATACAAACATCACCTTAAAGAACATCTGAGAATTCAC
AGTGGAGAGAAGCCATATGAATGCCCAAACTGCAAGAAACGCTTTTCCCATTCTGGCTCCTATAGCTCAC
ACATAAGCAGTAAGAAATGTATCAGCTTGATACCTGTGAATGGGCGACCAAGAACAGGACTCAAGACATC
TCA
