>Addgene plasmid #42104 | pLuc-CDS-m640-1 | addgene partial sequence | sequence record 60126 | hZEB1-F1 5'-agacatgtgacgcagtctgg-3'
TGAGTGTGGAAAAGCTTTCAAATACAAACATCACCTTAAAGAACATCTGAGAATTCACAGTGGAGAGAAG
CCATATGAATGCCCAAACTGCAAGAAACGCTTTTCCCATTCTGGCTCCTATAGCTCACACATAAGCAGTA
AGAAATGTATCAGCTTGATACCTGTGAATGGGCGACCAAGAACAGGACTCAAGACATCTCAGTGTTCTTC
ACCGTCTCTTTCAGCATCACCAGGCAGTCCCACACGACCACAGATACGGCAAAAGATAGAGAATAAACCC
CTTCAAGAACAACTTTCTGTTAACCAAATTAAAACTGAACCTGTGGATTATGAATTCAAACCCATAGTGG
TTGCTTCAGGAATCAACTGTTCAACCCCTTTACAAAATGGGGTTTTCACTGGTGGTGGCCCATTACAGGC
AACCAGTTCTCCTCAGGGCATGGTGCAAGCTGTTGTTCTGCCAACAGTTGGTTTGGTGTCTCCCATAAGT
ATCAATTTAAGTGATATTCAGAATGTACTTAAAGTGGCGGTAGATGGTAATGTAATAAGGCAAGTGTTGG
AGAATAATCAAGCCAATCTTGCATCCAAAGAACAAGAAACAATCAATGCTTCACCCATACAACAAGGTGG
CCATTCTGTTATTTCAGCCATCAGTCTTCCTTTGGTTGATCAAGATGGAACAACCAAAATTATCATCAAC
TACAGTCTTGAGCAGCCTAGCCAACTTCAAGTTGTTCCTCAAAATTTAAAAAAAGAAAATCCAGTCGCTA
CAAACAGTTGTAAAAGTGAAAAGTTACCAGAAGATCTTACTGTTAAGTCTGAGAAGGACAAAAGCTTTGA
AGGGGGGGTGAATGATAGCACTTGTCTTCTGTGTGATGATTGTCCAGGAGATATTAATGCACTTCCAGAA
TTAAAGCACTATGACCTAAAGCAGCCTACTCAGCCTCCTCCAC
