>Addgene plasmid #42104 | pLuc-CDS-m640-1 | addgene partial sequence | sequence record 60127 | hZEB1-R1 5'-agcgctcttaagcatggaac-3'
GATTGTGGGTAACTGGGCAGTGACTGTAGGTATAGCGATATTTATGGGGTTGGCACTTGGTGGGATTACA
TTTACAACTGGTTCTGAGTCTGTAACACAACTGTCCTTTTGTGGCTCCTTTTTTGCGCAAGACAAGTTCA
AGGGTTCTTCCTGGACAGAATAAACACTGTTCTGGTAAACACTAGTGATAGTTGACCTTTCTAATAATTC
TCCCTGTTGCTTTGGTAGTGAAAGATCAAGAGGTTCTACTTGTGGCTCTTCTTGTGCACCCTCAGCTGTG
TACAAGTAACCCTGTGTATTTCTGGATGAGGAAAGGTTTAGAGGTGATGGGGATGGTGTACTACTTCTGG
AACCATTGGTGGTTGATCCCACTGGTAAAACTGGGGAGTTAGTCATCTTCAAAGGACTTTGTAGATTTAC
TGTGCTGTCCTGGGGTTCATTTGCATTTGCAGATTGAGGCTGATCATTGTTCTTGGCAGGGATATTTACT
TTGCCTGGTTCAGGAGAAGATGGTTCAGAAGACTGCACTGAAATCTGTCCAGCTTGCATCTTTTCAAACC
ACTTTTTTACTACATCCAGTGGTAGGTTTACTGAATCAGCAATTTTTGAGAGCTCTTCTGCACTTGGTTG
TGCATTCAAAGCATAATATGCTTTTAGGAGAGACAAGAGGTTCTTTAAAGGTGGCTGACTAGGAGACAAA
TTGCCATCTCCAGTAGCTGATGAAACAGAGGACTCAGGCTTCTCAGCTTCTGCTGCAGGGAGTGGAGGAG
GCTGAGTAGGCTGCTTTAGGTCATAGTGCTTTAATTCTGGAAGTGCATTAATATCTCCTGGACAATCATC
ACACAGAAGACAAGTGCTATCATTCACCCCCCCTTCAAAGCTTTTGTCCTTCTCAGACTTAACAGTAAGA
TCTTCTGGTAACTTTTCACTTTTACAACTG
